>Addgene plasmid #36702 | TAL2263 | depositor partial sequence | sequence record 45895 | TAL2263 sequence 1640 bps
GAACCTGACCCCAGACCAGGTAGTCGCAATCGCGTCGAACATTGGGGGAAAGCAAGCCCTGGAAACCGTG
CAAAGGTTGTTGCCGGTCCTTTGTCAAGACCACGGCCTTACACCGGAGCAAGTCGTGGCCATTGCAAGCA
ACATCGGTGGCAAACAGGCTCTTGAGACGGTTCAGAGACTTCTCCCAGTTCTCTGTCAAGCCCACGGGCT
GACTCCCGATCAAGTTGTAGCGATTGCGTCGCATGACGGAGGGAAACAAGCATTGGAGACTGTCCAACGG
CTCCTTCCCGTGTTGTGTCAAGCCCACGGTTTGACGCCTGCACAAGTGGTCGCCATCGCCTCGAATGGCG
GCGGTAAGCAGGCGCTGGAAACAGTACAGCGCCTGCTGCCTGTACTGTGCCAGGATCATGGACTGACCCC
AGACCAGGTAGTCGCAATCGCGTCGAACATTGGGGGAAAGCAAGCCCTGGAAACCGTGCAAAGGTTGTTG
CCGGTCCTTTGTCAAGACCACGGCCTTACACCGGAGCAAGTCGTGGCCATTGCAAGCAACATCGGTGGCA
AACAGGCTCTTGAGACGGTTCAGAGACTTCTCCCAGTTCTCTGTCAAGCCCACGGGCTGACTCCCGATCA
AGTTGTAGCGATTGCGTCGAACATTGGAGGGAAACAAGCATTGGAGACTGTCCAACGGCTCCTTCCCGTG
TTGTGTCAAGCCCACGGTTTGACGCCTGCACAAGTGGTCGCCATCGCCAACAACAACGGCGGTAAGCAGG
CGCTGGAAACAGTACAGCGCCTGCTGCCTGTACTGTGCCAGGATCATGGACTGACCCCAGACCAGGTAGT
CGCAATCGCGTCGAACATTGGGGGAAAGCAAGCCCTGGAAACCGTGCAAAGGTTGTTGCCGGTCCTTTGT
CAAGACCACGGCCTTACACCGGAGCAAGTCGTGGCCATTGCAAGCAATGGGGGTGGCAAACAGGCTCTTG
AGACGGTTCAGAGACTTCTCCCAGTTCTCTGTCAAGCCCACGGGCTGACTCCCGATCAAGTTGTAGCGAT
TGCGTCCAACGGTGGAGGGAAACAAGCATTGGAGACTGTCCAACGGCTCCTTCCCGTGTTGTGTCAAGCC
CACGGTTTGACGCCTGCACAAGTGGTCGCCATCGCCTCGAATGGCGGCGGTAAGCAGGCGCTGGAAACAG
TACAGCGCCTGCTGCCTGTACTGTGCCAGGATCATGGACTGACCCCAGACCAGGTAGTCGCAATCGCGTC
GAACATTGGGGGAAAGCAAGCCCTGGAAACCGTGCAAAGGTTGTTGCCGGTCCTTTGTCAAGACCACGGC
CTTACACCGGAGCAAGTCGTGGCCATTGCAAGCAACATCGGTGGCAAACAGGCTCTTGAGACGGTTCAGA
GACTTCTCCCAGTTCTCTGTCAAGCCCACGGGCTGACTCCCGATCAAGTTGTAGCGATTGCGTCCAACGG
TGGAGGGAAACAAGCATTGGAGACTGTCCAACGGCTCCTTCCCGTGTTGTGTCAAGCCCACGGTTTGACG
CCTGCACAAGTGGTCGCCATCGCCAACAACAACGGCGGTAAGCAGGCGCTGGAAACAGTACAGCGCCTGC
TGCCTGTACTGTGCCAGGATCATGGACTGA
