>Addgene plasmid #36702 | TAL2263 | addgene partial sequence | sequence record 47191 | CMV-F 5'-CGCAAATGGGCGGTAGGCGTG-3'
ACTAGAGAACCCACTGCTTACTGGCTTATCGAAATTAATACGACTCACTATAGGGAGACCCAAGCTGGCT
AGCACCATGGACTACAAAGACCATGACGGTGATTATAAAGATCATGACATCGATTACAAGGATGACGATG
ACAAGATGGCCCCCAAGAAGAAGAGGAAGGTGGGCATTCACCGCGGGGTACCTATGGTGGACTTGAGGAC
ACTCGGTTATTCGCAACAGCAACAGGAGAAAATCAAGCCTAAGGTCAGGAGCACCGTCGCGCAACACCAC
GAGGCGCTTGTGGGGCATGGCTTCACTCATGCGCATATTGTCGCGCTTTCACAGCACCCTGCGGCGCTTG
GGACGGTGGCTGTCAAATACCAAGATATGATTGCGGCCCTGCCCGAAGCCACGCACGAGGCAATTGTAGG
GGTCGGTAAACAGTGGTCGGGAGCGCGAGCACTTGAGGCGCTGCTGACTGTGGCGGGTGAGCTTAGGGGG
CCTCCGCTCCAGCTCGACACCGGGCAGCTGCTGAAGATCGCGAAGAGAGGGGGAGTAACAGCGGTAGAGG
CAGTGCACGCCTGGCGCAATGCGCTCACCGGGGCCCCCTTGAACCTGACCCCAGACCAGGTAGTCGCAAT
CGCGTCGAACATTGGGGGAAAGCAAGCCCTGGAAACCGTGCAAAGGTTGTTGCCGGTCCTTTGTCAAGAC
CACGGCCTTACACCGGAGCAAGTCGTGGCCATTGCAAGCAACATCGGTGGCAAACAGGCTCTTGAGACGG
TTCAGAGACTTCTCCCAGTTCTCTGTCAAGCCCACGGGCTGACTCCCGATCAAGTTGTAGCGATTGCGTC
GCATGACGGA
