[The description below was written by a language model from this plasmid's Addgene catalogue record.]
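Description:
TAL2263 is a mammalian expression plasmid encoding the right-hand monomer of a TALEN pair directed against the human CTNNB1 (beta-catenin) gene. It is built on the JDS70 backbone, a roughly 6.4 kb TALEN receiver vector, into which an approximately 1.6 kb array of TAL effector repeats was inserted by restriction cloning through BsmBI sites that were destroyed in the process. The repeat array was produced by the FLASH assembly method, a high-throughput approach for constructing customised TAL repeat arrays. The plasmid is propagated in E. coli as a high-copy vector under ampicillin selection. The record does not name the origin of replication, and no feature table is available to confirm individual elements.

The backbone supplies the parts that flank the repeat array. These are an N-terminal 3X FLAG tag for detecting the protein and a C-terminal wild-type FokI nuclease domain. Expression in mammalian cells is driven by the CMV promoter, and the vector type also lists a T7 promoter, which allows in vitro transcription of TALEN mRNA. The use of a BGH reverse sequencing primer suggests a BGH polyadenylation region downstream of the coding sequence, though the record does not list it explicitly.

FokI cleaves DNA only as a dimer, so this construct is meant to be used with a matching left TALEN that binds the opposite strand at a neighbouring half-site. Together the two monomers introduce a double-strand break at the CTNNB1 locus for targeted mutagenesis or genome editing. One inconsistency in the record is that the insert species is given as human, while the linked Entrez gene entry uses mouse-style nomenclature and aliases.
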