Addgene plasmid #36702: TAL2263
Depositing lab: Keith Joung. Depositing organization: Massachusetts General Hospital. Publication: FLASH assembly of TALENs for high-throughput genome editing. Reyon D, Tsai SQ, Khayter C, Foden JA, Sander JD, Joung JK. Nat Biotechnol. 2012 Apr 8. doi: 10.1038/nbt.2170. PubMed 22484455.
Backbone
  Vector backbone: JDS70
  Backbone manufacturer: Joung lab (Addgene Plasmid # 32285)
  Backbone size w/o insert (bp): 6447
  Vector type: Mammalian, T7 for in vitro mRNA synthesis
Growth in bacteria
  Bacterial resistance: Ampicillin, 100 μg/mL
  Growth temperature: 37°C
  Growth strain: XL1 Blue
  Copy number: High Copy
Gene/Insert
  Gene/Insert name: CTNNB1-TALEN_Right (alt name: CTNNB1)
  Species: H. sapiens (human)
  Insert size (bp): 1640
  Entrez Gene: Ctnnb1 (a.k.a. Bfc, Catnb, Mesc)
  Promoter: CMV
  Tag / fusion protein: 3X Flag (N terminal on backbone); WT FOKI (C terminal on backbone)
  Cloning method: Restriction Enzyme; 5′ cloning site BsmBI (destroyed during cloning); 3′ cloning site BsmBI (destroyed during cloning)
  Sequencing primers: 5′ CMV-F; 3′ BGH-rev
Terms and licenses: Academic/Nonprofit Terms; Industry Terms: Not Available to Industry
Depositor comments: Target binding site: TAACTAAAGATTTAATGA It is strongly recommended that users perform a diagnostic digest to verify this plasmid prior to use. For example, a double digest of the plasmid with BamHI and KpnI should result in two bands at 2.2kb and 5.9kb.
How to cite: TAL2263 was a gift from Keith Joung (Addgene plasmid # 36702 ; http://n2t.net/addgene:36702 ; RRID:Addgene_36702)
